>Addgene plasmid #43338 | II-CTCT | depositor partial sequence | sequence record 58603 | II-CTCT sequence 426 bps
CGTCTCGCTTAACCCCAGAGCAGGTCGTGGCGATCGCAAGCCACGACGGAGGAAAGCAAGCCTTGGAAAC
AGTACAGAGGCTGTTGCCTGTGCTGTGCCAAGCGCACGGACTCACCCCAGAGCAGGTCGTGGCCATTGCC
TCGAATGGAGGGGGCAAACAGGCGTTGGAAACCGTACAACGATTGCTGCCGGTGCTGTGCCAAGCGCACG
GCCTCACCCCAGAGCAGGTCGTGGCGATCGCAAGCCACGACGGAGGAAAGCAAGCCTTGGAAACAGTACA
GAGGCTGTTGCCTGTGCTGTGCCAAGCGCACGGATTAACCCCAGAGCAGGTCGTGGCCATTGCCTCGAAT
GGAGGGGGCAAACAGGCGTTGGAAACCGTACAACGATTGCTGCCGGTGCTGTGCCAAGCGCACGGGCTCA
GAGACG
