>Addgene plasmid #43338 | II-CTCT | addgene partial sequence | sequence record 61839 | M13-F20 5'-TGTAAAACGACGGCCAGT-3'
GGCGATTGGGCCCTCTGATGCATGCTCGAGCGGCCGCCAGTGTGATGGATATCTGCAGAATTCGCCCTTA
TATAGATGCCGTCCTAGCGCGTCTCGCTTAACCCCAGAGCAGGTCGTGGCGATCGCAAGCCACGACGGAG
GAAAGCAAGCCTTGGAAACAGTACAGAGGCTGTTGCCTGTGCTGTGCCAAGCGCACGGACTCACCCCAGA
GCAGGTCGTGGCCATTGCCTCGAATGGAGGGGGCAAACAGGCGTTGGAAACCGTACAACGATTGCTGCCG
GTGCTGTGCCAAGCGCACGGCCTCACCCCAGAGCAGGTCGTGGCGATCGCAAGCCACGACGGAGGAAAGC
AAGCCTTGGAAACAGTACAGAGGCTGTTGCCTGTGCTGTGCCAAGCGCACGGATTAACCCCAGAGCAGGT
CGTGGCCATTGCCTCGAATGGAGGGGGCAAACAGGCGTTGGAAACCGTACAACGATTGCTGCCGGTGCTG
TGCCAAGCGCACGGGCTCAGAGACGTGGGCACAGGAAAGATACTTAAGGGCGAATTNCAGCACACTGGCG
GCCGTTACTANTGGATCCNANCTCGGTACCAAGCTTGGCGTAATCATGGTCATANCTGTTTCCTGTGTGA
AATTNTTATNCGCTCACAATTNCACACNACATACNANCCGGAANCATAAAGTGTNAANCCTGGGGTGCCT
AATGANTGAACTTACTNCCATTAANTNGGTTNCCCTTNATTGCCCGCTTTCCAGTCGGGAAACCTGTCGT
GCCAGCTGCATTAATGAATCGGCCAACGCGCGGGGAGAGGCGGTTTGCGTATTGGGCGCTCTTCCGCTTC
CTCGCTCACTGACTCGCTGCGCTCGGTCGTTCGGCTGCGGCGAGCGGTATCAGCTCACTCAAAGGCGGTA
ATACGGTTATCCACAGAATCAGGGGATAACGCAGGAAGACTNGACAAGCACAAGCGA
