[The description below was written by a language model from this plasmid's Addgene catalogue record.]
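Description:
II-CTCT is a bacterial cloning plasmid built on the commercial pCRII-TOPO backbone (about 4 kb without insert), into which a 426 bp synthetic fragment was introduced by TOPO cloning. It is maintained at high copy number in E. coli and can be selected with both ampicillin and kanamycin, since the backbone carries both resistance markers. No mammalian expression elements are recorded, and the vector type is listed simply as bacterial cloning, so the plasmid serves as a storage and propagation vehicle for its insert rather than as an expression construct. The insert is flanked by the standard T7 and M13-reverse priming sites of the backbone, which are the sites listed for sequence verification.

The record does not spell out what the insert encodes beyond its name and synthetic origin. The associated publication describes a TALEN genome-editing system for generating human stem cell-based disease models. In that context, the name plausibly denotes a pre-assembled block of four TAL effector repeat units recognising the bases C, T, C and T, with the "II" prefix indicating its position in a larger repeat array. An insert of 426 bp is consistent with roughly four repeats of about 34 codons each plus short flanks. This reading is an inference from the name, size and publication, not a stated fact. On that reading, the plasmid would be one member of a library of modular repeat fragments that are excised or amplified and joined in order to build custom TALE DNA-binding domains, which are then fused to a nuclease domain in a separate expression vector. No feature table was supplied, so the junction or restriction sites used for assembly cannot be described.
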