Addgene plasmid #43338: II-CTCT
Depositing lab: Chad Cowan & Kiran Musunuru. Depositing organization: Harvard University. Publication: A TALEN Genome-Editing System for Generating Human Stem Cell-Based Disease Models. Ding Q, Lee YK, Schaefer EA, Peters DT, Veres A, Kim K, Kuperwasser N, Motola DL, Meissner TB, Hendriks WT, Trevisan M, Gupta RM, Moisan A, Banks E, Friesen M, Schinzel RT, Xia F, Tang A, Xia Y, Figueroa E, Wann A, Ahfeldt T, Daheron L, Zhang F, Rubin LL, Peng LF, Chung RT, Musunuru K, Cowan CA. Cell Stem Cell. 2012 Dec 12. pii: S1934-5909(12)00645-5. doi: 10.1016/j.stem.2012.11.011. PubMed 23246482.
Backbone
  Vector backbone: pCRII-TOPO
  Backbone manufacturer: Invitrogen
  Backbone size w/o insert (bp): 3973
  Vector type: Bacterial Cloning
Growth in bacteria
  Bacterial resistance: Ampicillin and Kanamycin, 100 & 50 μg/mL
  Growth temperature: 37°C
  Growth strain: Top10
  Copy number: High Copy
Gene/Insert
  Gene/Insert name: II-CTCT
  Species: Synthetic
  Insert size (bp): 426
  Cloning method: TOPO Cloning
  Sequencing primers: 5′ T7; 3′ M13-rev
Terms and licenses: Academic/Nonprofit Terms; Industry Terms: Not Available to Industry
How to cite: II-CTCT was a gift from Chad Cowan & Kiran Musunuru (Addgene plasmid # 43338 ; http://n2t.net/addgene:43338 ; RRID:Addgene_43338)
